Addgene plasmid #146939: pEGFP-C1-HsTNRC6C_1208-1595_M
Purpose: Mammalian Expression of HsTNRC6C_1208-1595
Depositing lab: Elisa Izaurralde. Depositing organization: Max Planck Institute for Developmental Biology. Publication: GW182 proteins directly recruit cytoplasmic deadenylase complexes to miRNA targets. Braun JE, Huntzinger E, Fauser M, Izaurralde E. Mol Cell. 2011 Oct 7;44(1):120-33. 10.1016/j.molcel.2011.09.007 PubMed 21981923.
Backbone
  Vector backbone: Unknown
  Vector type: Mammalian Expression
Growth in bacteria
  Bacterial resistance: Kanamycin, 50 μg/mL
  Growth temperature: 37°C
  Growth strain: DH5alpha
  Copy number: High Copy
Gene/Insert
  Gene/Insert name: HsTNRC6C_1208-1595
  Species: H. sapiens (human)
  Entrez Gene: TNRC6C
  Cloning method: Unknown
Terms and licenses: Academic/Nonprofit Terms; Industry Terms: Not Available to Industry
Depositor comments: sequence of Hs TNRC6C isoform2 given by NCBI: NM_018996.3 Plasmids from this collection were made available to the research community and donated after the lab closed. Please note that the sequence provided by the depositing laboratory may be theoretical/predicted or based on Sanger sequencing results. There may be discrepancies between sequencing results obtained by Addgene and the depositor sequence. If an Addgene verified sequence is not available, please contact before placing your order to request that our lab fully sequence the plasmid.
How to cite: pEGFP-C1-HsTNRC6C_1208-1595_M was a gift from Elisa Izaurralde (Addgene plasmid # 146939 ; http://n2t.net/addgene:146939 ; RRID:Addgene_146939)
