[The description below was written by a language model from this plasmid's Addgene catalogue record and pLannotate feature annotations shown in this document.]
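Description:
pEGFP-C1-HsTNRC6C_1208-1595_M is a 6,058 nt mammalian expression plasmid encoding a fragment of human TNRC6C (residues 1208–1595, numbered according to isoform 2) fused to the C-terminus of EGFP. The catalogue lists the backbone as unknown, but the name and the feature layout are consistent with a pEGFP-C1-type vector. The CMV immediate early enhancer and promoter drive an EGFP open reading frame, which is followed almost immediately by the TNRC6C fragment, and the transcript ends at an SV40 polyadenylation signal. A T7 promoter sits between the CMV promoter and EGFP. Several short annotated fragments (an HIV-1 LTR piece, T3 promoter, large T antigen, ble and bGH poly(A) fragments) are probably vector remnants or partial sequence matches rather than functional elements. The meaning of the "_M" suffix is not explained in the record.

The plasmid is propagated in E. coli from a high-copy ColE1/pUC-type origin, and it also carries an f1 origin for single-stranded DNA production. Selection relies on one NeoR/KanR (Tn5 aminoglycoside phosphotransferase) cassette. A bacterial bla-type promoter and the SV40 enhancer/early promoter both lie upstream of this gene, and an HSV TK poly(A) signal follows it. The cassette therefore gives kanamycin resistance in bacteria and can confer G418 resistance in mammalian cells.

TNRC6C is a GW182-family scaffold protein that acts in miRNA-mediated silencing. It associates with Argonaute proteins and recruits the CCR4-NOT and PAN deadenylase complexes. The plasmid comes from a study of how GW182 proteins recruit cytoplasmic deadenylases to miRNA targets. It suits expression of a fluorescent, GFP-tagged TNRC6C fragment in cultured mammalian cells, for example for interaction or localisation experiments, although the record does not specify particular assays. The depositor sequence may be theoretical or predicted.
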