Features (pLannotate 1.2.2; 18 found; start..end, strand, type, name):
     61..364     +  enhancer       CMV enhancer: human cytomegalovirus immediate early enhancer
    365..568     +  promoter       CMV promoter: human cytomegalovirus (CMV) immediate early promoter
    564..597     +  LTR            5' LTR (truncated) (fragment): truncated 5' long terminal repeat (LTR) from HIV-1
    613..631     +  promoter       T7 promoter: promoter for bacteriophage T7 RNA polymerase
    665..1381    +  CDS            EGFP: EGFP is a basic (constitutively fluorescent) green fluorescent protein published in 1996, derived from Aequorea victoria. It is reported to be a rapidly-maturing weak dimer with moderate acid sensitivity.
   1391..2599    +  CDS            TNRC6C (fragment): TNR6C_HUMAN - Also known as KIAA1582. Experimental evidence at protein level: Swiss-Prot protein existence level 1. Plays a role in RNA-mediated gene silencing by micro-RNAs (miRNAs). Required for miRNA-dependent translational repression of complementary mRNAs by argonaute family proteins. As scaffoldng protein associates with argonaute proteins bound to partially complementary mRNAs and simultaneously can recruit CCR4-NOT and PAN deadenylase complexes. From Homo sapiens (Human).
   2668..2685    -  promoter       T3 promoter (fragment): promoter for bacteriophage T3 RNA polymerase
   2693..2722    +  misc_feature   MCS (fragment): multiple cloning site
   2739..2823    +  CDS            large T antigen (fragment): large T antigen from SV40 (simian virus 40)
   2846..2967    +  polyA_signal   SV40 poly(A) signal: SV40 polyadenylation signal
   3001..3429    -  rep_origin     f1 ori (sequence partly withheld): f1 bacteriophage origin of replication; arrow indicates direction of (+) strand synthesis
   3456..3560    +  promoter       AmpR promoter: bla
   3562..3919    +  promoter       SV40 promoter: SV40 enhancer and early promoter
   3954..4748    +  CDS            NeoR/KanR: aminoglycoside phosphotransferase from Tn5; aph(3')-II (or nptII); confers resistance to neomycin, kanamycin, and G418 (Geneticin®)
   4769..4921    +  CDS            ble (fragment): BLE_KLEPN - Experimental evidence at protein level: Swiss-Prot protein existence level 1. Binding protein with a strong affinity to the bleomycin family of antibiotics. Binds to CL990; an antimitotic-antibiotic compound. From Klebsiella pneumoniae.
   4980..5027    +  polyA_signal   HSV TK poly(A) signal: herpes simplex virus thymidine kinase polyadenylation signal (Cole and Stacy, 1985)
   5118..5134    -  polyA_signal   bGH poly(A) signal (fragment): bovine growth hormone polyadenylation signal
   5356..5944    +  rep_origin     ori: high-copy-number ColE1/pMB1/pBR322/pUC origin of replication
>Addgene plasmid #146939 | pEGFP-C1-HsTNRC6C_1208-1595_M | depositor full sequence | sequence record 289386 | Full Sequence
TAGTTATTAATAGTAATCAATTACGGGGTCATTAGTTCATAGCCCATATATGGAGTTCCGCGTTACATAA
CTTACGGTAAATGGCCCGCCTGGCTGACCGCCCAACGACCCCCGCCCATTGACGTCAATAATGACGTATG
TTCCCATAGTAACGCCAATAGGGACTTTCCATTGACGTCAATGGGTGGAGTATTTACGGTAAACTGCCCA
CTTGGCAGTACATCAAGTGTATCATATGCCAAGTACGCCCCCTATTGACGTCAATGACGGTAAATGGCCC
GCCTGGCATTATGCCCAGTACATGACCTTATGGGACTTTCCTACTTGGCAGTACATCTACGTATTAGTCA
TCGCTATTACCATGGTGATGCGGTTTTGGCAGTACATCAATGGGCGTGGATAGCGGTTTGACTCACGGGG
ATTTCCAAGTCTCCACCCCATTGACGTCAATGGGAGTTTGTTTTGGCACCAAAATCAACGGGACTTTCCA
AAATGTCGTAACAACTCCGCCCCATTGACGCAAATGGGCGGTAGGCGTGTACGGTGGGAGGTCTATATAA
GCAGAGCTCTCTGGCTAACTAGAGAACCCACTGCTTACTGGCTTATCGAAATTAATACGACTCACTATAG
GGAGACCCAAGCTCTAGCGCTACCGGTCGCCACCATGGTGAGCAAGGGCGAGGAGCTGTTCACCGGGGTG
GTGCCCATCCTGGTCGAGCTGGACGGCGACGTAAACGGCCACAAGTTCAGCGTGTCCGGCGAGGGCGAGG
GCGATGCCACCTACGGCAAGCTGACCCTGAAGTTCATCTGCACCACCGGCAAGCTGCCCGTGCCCTGGCC
CACCCTCGTGACCACCCTGACCTACGGCGTGCAGTGCTTCAGCCGCTACCCCGACCACATGAAGCAGCAC
GACTTCTTCAAGTCCGCCATGCCCGAAGGCTACGTCCAGGAGCGCACCATCTTCTTCAAGGACGACGGCA
ACTACAAGACCCGCGCCGAGGTGAAGTTCGAGGGCGACACCCTGGTGAACCGCATCGAGCTGAAGGGCAT
CGACTTCAAGGAGGACGGCAACATCCTGGGGCACAAGCTGGAGTACAACTACAACAGCCACAACGTCTAT
ATCATGGCCGACAAGCAGAAGAACGGCATCAAGGTGAACTTCAAGATCCGCCACAACATCGAGGACGGCA
GCGTGCAGCTCGCCGACCACTACCAGCAGAACACCCCCATCGGCGACGGCCCCGTGCTGCTGCCCGACAA
CCACTACCTGAGCACCCAGTCCGCCCTGAGCAAAGACCCCAACGAGAAGCGCGATCACATGGTCCTGCTG
GAGTTCGTGACCGCCGCCGGGATCACTCTCGGCATGGACGAGCTGTACAAGTCCGGACTCAGATCTCGAG
CTCAGGCCCTGCTCGTGAAGCAGCCACCACCGCCACCGCCCCCGCCGCACCTGTCTCTGCACCCCTCTGC
AGGCAAATCGGCCATGGACAGCTTCCCCTCGCACCCACAGACTCCCGGCCTACCTGACCTGCAGACCAAA
GAGCAGCAGTCTTCACCCAACACCTTTGCTCCTTACCCTCTCGCTGGACTGAACCCAAACATGAATGTCA
ACAGCATGGACATGACCGGTGGCTTGTCGGTGAAGGACCCATCCCAGTCCCAGTCACGCCTCCCCCAGTG
GACGCACCCCAACTCCATGGATAACTTGCCCAGTGCCGCTTCCCCCCTGGAGCAGAACCCTAGCAAGCAT
GGTGCTATCCCTGGAGGTCTAAGCATTGGGCCTCCAGGTAAGTCCTCCATTGATGACTCCTATGGCCGGT
ACGATTTAATCCAGAACAGTGAGTCACCAGCCAGTCCTCCCGTAGCTGTTCCCCATAGCTGGTCACGTGC
CAAATCTGACAGTGATAAAATCTCAAATGGCTCTAGCATCAACTGGCCCCCAGAATTCCATCCGGGAGTT
CCATGGAAAGGACTGCAGAATATTGACCCTGAGAATGACCCTGACGTCACTCCTGGCAGTGTCCCCACTG
GGCCTACCATCAACACCACCATCCAGGATGTCAACCGCTACCTCCTCAAGAGTGGAGGTAAACTGTCAGA
CATCAAATCGACGTGGTCCTCTGGCCCTACCTCCCACACGCAAGCCTCTCTGTCTCATGAACTATGGAAG
GTGCCCAGAAACAGTACTGCACCCACGAGGCCACCTCCAGGGTTAACCAATCCCAAGCCCTCCTCCACCT
GGGGTGCCAGCCCCCTCGGCTGGACCAGCTCCTACTCCTCGGGTTCTGCCTGGAGCACCGACACCTCAGG
AAGAACCAGCAGCTGGCTCGTTCTTCGAAACCTCACTCCCCAGATTGATGGTTCTACACTGCGGACATTG
TGTTTGCAACATGGGCCTCTTATCACATTCCACCTGAATCTGACTCAAGGCAATGCTGTGGTCCGGTACA
GCTCCAAGGAGGAGGCTGCCAAGGCCCAGAAGTCTCTGCACATGTGCGTCCTGGGAAACACTACCATCCT
GGCCGAGTTCGCTGGTGAAGAAGAAGTGAATCGCTTCTTAGCCCAATAGGCGCTGCCATCATCAGCACCA
GGAGAGCCGACCCCTCCCGGGACCCCTCCCGGCTGGGCGGCCCCACAGACCCGCTGGAACCCAGCAGCGG
CCGCTTCCCTTTAGTGAGGGTTAATGCTTCGAGCAGTCGACGGTACCGCGGGCCCGGGATCCACCGGATC
TAGATAACTGATCATAATCAGCCATACCACATTTGTAGAGGTTTTACTTGCTTTAAAAAACCTCCCACAC
CTCCCCCTGAACCTGAAACATAAAATGAATGCAATTGTTGTTGTTAACTTGTTTATTGCAGCTTATAATG
GTTACAAATAAAGCAATAGCATCACAAATTTCACAAATAAAGCATTTTTTTCACTGCATTCTAGTTGTGG
TTTGTCCAAACTCATCAATGTATCTTAACGCGTAAATTGTAAGCGTTAATATTTTGTTAAAATTCGCGTT
AAATTTTTGTTAAATCAGCTCATTTTTTAACCAATAGGCCGAAATCGGCAAAATCCCTTATAAATCAAAA
GAATAGACCGAGATAGGGT
[37 nt withheld, positions 3100-3136]
AAAGAACGTGGACTCCAACGTCAAAGG
[49 nt withheld, positions 3164-3212]
T
[91 nt withheld, positions 3214-3304]
G
[124 nt withheld, positions 3306-3429]
CAGGTGGCACTTTTCGGGGAAATGTGCGCGGAACCCCTATTTGTTTATTTTTCTAAATACATTCAAATAT
GTATCCGCTCATGAGACAATAACCCTGATAAATGCTTCAATAATATTGAAAAAGGAAGAGTCCTGAGGCG
GAAAGAACCAGCTGTGGAATGTGTGTCAGTTAGGGTGTGGAAAGTCCCCAGGCTCCCCAGCAGGCAGAAG
TATGCAAAGCATGCATCTCAATTAGTCAGCAACCAGGTGTGGAAAGTCCCCAGGCTCCCCAGCAGGCAGA
AGTATGCAAAGCATGCATCTCAATTAGTCAGCAACCATAGTCCCGCCCCTAACTCCGCCCATCCCGCCCC
TAACTCCGCCCAGTTCCGCCCATTCTCCGCCCCATGGCTGACTAATTTTTTTTATTTATGCAGAGGCCGA
GGCCGCCTCGGCCTCTGAGCTATTCCAGAAGTAGTGAGGAGGCTTTTTTGGAGGCCTAGGCTTTTGCAAA
GATCGATCAAGAGACAGGATGAGGATCGTTTCGCATGATTGAACAAGATGGATTGCACGCAGGTTCTCCG
GCCGCTTGGGTGGAGAGGCTATTCGGCTATGACTGGGCACAACAGACAATCGGCTGCTCTGATGCCGCCG
TGTTCCGGCTGTCAGCGCAGGGGCGCCCGGTTCTTTTTGTCAAGACCGACCTGTCCGGTGCCCTGAATGA
ACTGCAAGACGAGGCAGCGCGGCTATCGTGGCTGGCCACGACGGGCGTTCCTTGCGCAGCTGTGCTCGAC
GTTGTCACTGAAGCGGGAAGGGACTGGCTGCTATTGGGCGAAGTGCCGGGGCAGGATCTCCTGTCATCTC
ACCTTGCTCCTGCCGAGAAAGTATCCATCATGGCTGATGCAATGCGGCGGCTGCATACGCTTGATCCGGC
TACCTGCCCATTCGACCACCAAGCGAAACATCGCATCGAGCGAGCACGTACTCGGATGGAAGCCGGTCTT
GTCGATCAGGATGATCTGGACGAAGAGCATCAGGGGCTCGCGCCAGCCGAACTGTTCGCCAGGCTCAAGG
CGAGCATGCCCGACGGCGAGGATCTCGTCGTGACCCATGGCGATGCCTGCTTGCCGAATATCATGGTGGA
AAATGGCCGCTTTTCTGGATTCATCGACTGTGGCCGGCTGGGTGTGGCGGACCGCTATCAGGACATAGCG
TTGGCTACCCGTGATATTGCTGAAGAGCTTGGCGGCGAATGGGCTGACCGCTTCCTCGTGCTTTACGGTA
TCGCCGCTCCCGATTCGCAGCGCATCGCCTTCTATCGCCTTCTTGACGAGTTCTTCTGAGCGGGACTCTG
GGGTTCGAAATGACCGACCAAGCGACGCCCAACCTGCCATCACGAGATTTCGATTCCACCGCCGCCTTCT
ATGAAAGGTTGGGCTTCGGAATCGTTTTCCGGGACGCCGGCTGGATGATCCTCCAGCGCGGGGATCTCAT
GCTGGAGTTCTTCGCCCACCCTAGGGGGAGGCTAACTGAAACACGGAAGGAGACAATACCGGAAGGAACC
CGCGCTATGACGGCAATAAAAAGACAGAATAAAACGCACGGTGTTGGGTCGTTTGTTCATAAACGCGGGG
TTCGGTCCCAGGGCTGGCACTCTGTCGATACCCCACCGAGACCCCATTGGGGCCAATACGCCCGCGTTTC
TTCCTTTTCCCCACCCCACCCCCCAAGTTCGGGTGAAGGCCCAGGGCTCGCAGCCAACGTCGGGGCGGCA
GGCCCTGCCATAGCCTCAGGTTACTCATATATACTTTAGATTGATTTAAAACTTCATTTTTAATTTAAAA
GGATCTAGGTGAAGATCCTTTTTGATAATCTCATGACCAAAATCCCTTAACGTGAGTTTTCGTTCCACTG
AGCGTCAGACCCCGTAGAAAAGATCAAAGGATCTTCTTGAGATCCTTTTTTTCTGCGCGTAATCTGCTGC
TTGCAAACAAAAAAACCACCGCTACCAGCGGTGGTTTGTTTGCCGGATCAAGAGCTACCAACTCTTTTTC
CGAAGGTAACTGGCTTCAGCAGAGCGCAGATACCAAATACTGTCCTTCTAGTGTAGCCGTAGTTAGGCCA
CCACTTCAAGAACTCTGTAGCACCGCCTACATACCTCGCTCTGCTAATCCTGTTACCAGTGGCTGCTGCC
AGTGGCGATAAGTCGTGTCTTACCGGGTTGGACTCAAGACGATAGTTACCGGATAAGGCGCAGCGGTCGG
GCTGAACGGGGGGTTCGTGCACACAGCCCAGCTTGGAGCGAACGACCTACACCGAACTGAGATACCTACA
GCGTGAGCTATGAGAAAGCGCCACGCTTCCCGAAGGGAGAAAGGCGGACAGGTATCCGGTAAGCGGCAGG
GTCGGAACAGGAGAGCGCACGAGGGAGCTTCCAGGGGGAAACGCCTGGTATCTTTATAGTCCTGTCGGGT
TTCGCCACCTCTGACTTGAGCGTCGATTTTTGTGATGCTCGTCAGGGGGGCGGAGCCTATGGAAAAACGC
CAGCAACGCGGCCTTTTTACGGTTCCTGGCCTTTTGCTGGCCTTTTGCTCACATGTTCTTTCCTGCGTTA
TCCCCTGATTCTGTGGATAACCGTATTACCGCCATGCAT
